Addgene plasmid #112475: pZNF778.1.0-gDNA
Purpose: CRISPR plasmid for expression of Cas9 and gRNA targeting human transcription factor ZNF778
Depositing lab: Kevin White. Depositing organization: University of Chicago.
Backbone
  Vector backbone: pX330
  Backbone manufacturer: Zhang lab (Addgene plasmid ID: 42230)
  Vector type: Mammalian Expression, CRISPR
Growth in bacteria
  Bacterial resistance: Ampicillin, 100 μg/mL
  Growth temperature: 37°C
  Growth strain: DH5alpha
  Copy number: High Copy
Gene/Insert
  Gene/Insert name: ZNF778
  gRNA/shRNA sequence: ATGGACATCTGGAGAACGAG AGG
  Species: H. sapiens (human)
  Entrez Gene: ZNF778 (a.k.a. FLJ31875, MGC150573)
  Cloning method: Restriction Enzyme; 5′ cloning site BbsI (destroyed during cloning); 3′ cloning site BbsI (destroyed during cloning)
  Sequencing primers: 5′ hU6-F (5'-GAGGGCCTATTTCCCATGATT-3')
Terms and licenses: Academic/Nonprofit Terms; Industry Terms: Not Available to Industry
Depositor comments: gRNA sequence listed includes 20 nucleotide target sequence, followed by the uncloned PAM sequence. The PAM sequence is not present in the plasmid. Use with plasmid pZNF778-donor.
How to cite: pZNF778.1.0-gDNA was a gift from Kevin White (Addgene plasmid # 112475 ; http://n2t.net/addgene:112475 ; RRID:Addgene_112475)
