[The description below was written by a language model from this plasmid's Addgene catalogue record and pLannotate feature annotations shown in this document.]
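Description:
pZNF778.1.0-gDNA is a mammalian CRISPR expression plasmid built on the pX330 backbone that delivers both Streptococcus pyogenes Cas9 and a single guide RNA directed against the human transcription factor gene ZNF778. It is maintained in E. coli as a high-copy plasmid through a ColE1/pUC-type origin and selected with ampicillin via the β-lactamase gene. An f1/M13 phage origin and a single AAV2 inverted terminal repeat are also annotated as backbone remnants. With only one ITR annotated, nothing in the record suggests use as an AAV packaging vector.

The plasmid carries two expression units. A human U6 RNA polymerase III promoter drives the guide, made up of a 20-nucleotide ZNF778 spacer fused to the S. pyogenes gRNA scaffold. The spacer was inserted between the BbsI sites, which were destroyed in cloning, and the PAM listed with the target is not present in the plasmid. Downstream, a hybrid promoter combining the CMV enhancer, the chicken β-actin promoter and a hybrid intron drives Cas9. The annotation software splits Cas9 into N- and C-terminal portions, but these are contiguous and form one open reading frame. The coding sequence ends with a nucleoplasmin nuclear localization signal and is followed by a bovine growth hormone polyadenylation signal.

Two sequence records are provided, and they differ by about 40 nucleotides. The difference falls within the chicken β-actin promoter, which is annotated as two overlapping fragments in the repository's sequencing result and as one intact element in the depositor's sequence. The feature layout is otherwise the same. The depositor notes that the plasmid is meant to be used with a companion donor plasmid, pZNF778-donor. This implies Cas9 cleavage at ZNF778 to promote donor-templated editing, although the nature of the intended modification is not stated.
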