Features (pLannotate 1.2.2; 18 found; start..end, strand, type, name):
     79..122     +  misc_RNA       gRNA scaffold (fragment): guide RNA scaffold for the Streptococcus pyogenes CRISPR/Cas9 system
    169..454     +  enhancer       CMV enhancer: human cytomegalovirus immediate early enhancer; contains an 18-bp deletion relative to the standard CMV enhancer
    456..733     +  promoter       chicken β-actin promoter: No description available
    734..962     +  intron         hybrid intron: hybrid between chicken β-actin (CBA) and minute virus of mice (MMV) introns (Gray et al., 2011)
   1100..2701    +  CDS            Cas9(N): N-terminal portion of Streptococcus pyogenes Cas9 (Zetsche et al., 2015)
   2702..5200    +  CDS            Cas9(C): C-terminal portion of Streptococcus pyogenes Cas9 (Zetsche et al., 2015)
   5201..5248    +  CDS            nucleoplasmin NLS: bipartite nuclear localization signal from nucleoplasmin
   5282..5393    +  polyA_signal   bGH poly(A) signal: bovine growth hormone polyadenylation signal
   5498..5638    +  repeat_region  AAV2 ITR: inverted terminal repeat of adeno-associated virus serotype 2 inverted
   5643..5694    -  misc_feature   bom (fragment): basis of mobility region from pBR322
   5713..6093    +  rep_origin     M13 ori (sequence partly withheld): M13 bacteriophage origin of replication; arrow indicates direction of (+) strand synthesis
   6169..6218    -  misc_feature   bom (fragment): basis of mobility region from pBR322
   6320..6355    -  CDS            rop (fragment): Rop protein, which maintains plasmids at low copy number; rop
   6450..6554    +  promoter       AmpR promoter: bla
   6555..7415    +  CDS            AmpR: β-lactamase; bla; confers resistance to ampicillin, carbenicillin, and related antibiotics
   7586..8174    +  rep_origin     ori: high-copy-number ColE1/pMB1/pBR322/pUC origin of replication
   8236..8476    +  promoter       U6 promoter: RNA polymerase III promoter for human U6 snRNA
   8505..72      +  misc_RNA       gRNA scaffold (across the origin): guide RNA scaffold for the Streptococcus pyogenes CRISPR/Cas9 system
>Addgene plasmid #112475 | pZNF778.1.0-gDNA | depositor full sequence | sequence record 211866 | Full Sequence
TAGAGCTAGAAATAGCAAGTTAAAATAAGGCTAGTCCGTTATCAACTTGAAAAAGTGGCACCGAGTCGGT
GCTTTTTTGTTTTAGAGCTAGAAATAGCAAGTTAAAATAAGGCTAGTCCGTTTTTAGCGCGTGCGCCAAT
TCTGCAGACAAATGGCTCTAGAGGTACCCGTTACATAACTTACGGTAAATGGCCCGCCTGGCTGACCGCC
CAACGACCCCCGCCCATTGACGTCAATAGTAACGCCAATAGGGACTTTCCATTGACGTCAATGGGTGGAG
TATTTACGGTAAACTGCCCACTTGGCAGTACATCAAGTGTATCATATGCCAAGTACGCCCCCTATTGACG
TCAATGACGGTAAATGGCCCGCCTGGCATTGTGCCCAGTACATGACCTTATGGGACTTTCCTACTTGGCA
GTACATCTACGTATTAGTCATCGCTATTACCATGGTCGAGGTGAGCCCCACGTTCTGCTTCACTCTCCCC
ATCTCCCCCCCCTCCCCACCCCCAATTTTGTATTTATTTATTTTTTAATTATTTTGTGCAGCGATGGGGG
CGGGGGGGGGGGGGGGGCGCGCGCCAGGCGGGGCGGGGCGGGGCGAGGGGCGGGGCGGGGCGAGGCGGAG
AGGTGCGGCGGCAGCCAATCAGAGCGGCGCGCTCCGAAAGTTTCCTTTTATGGCGAGGCGGCGGCGGCGG
CGGCCCTATAAAAAGCGAAGCGCGCGGCGGGCGGGAGTCGCTGCGACGCTGCCTTCGCCCCGTGCCCCGC
TCCGCCGCCGCCTCGCGCCGCCCGCCCCGGCTCTGACTGACCGCGTTACTCCCACAGGTGAGCGGGCGGG
ACGGCCCTTCTCCTCCGGGCTGTAATTAGCTGAGCAAGAGGTAAGGGTTTAAGGGATGGTTGGTTGGTGG
GGTATTAATGTTTAATTACCTGGAGCACCTGCCTGAAATCACTTTTTTTCAGGTTGGACCGGTGCCACCA
TGGACTATAAGGACCACGACGGAGACTACAAGGATCATGATATTGATTACAAAGACGATGACGATAAGAT
GGCCCCAAAGAAGAAGCGGAAGGTCGGTATCCACGGAGTCCCAGCAGCCGACAAGAAGTACAGCATCGGC
CTGGACATCGGCACCAACTCTGTGGGCTGGGCCGTGATCACCGACGAGTACAAGGTGCCCAGCAAGAAAT
TCAAGGTGCTGGGCAACACCGACCGGCACAGCATCAAGAAGAACCTGATCGGAGCCCTGCTGTTCGACAG
CGGCGAAACAGCCGAGGCCACCCGGCTGAAGAGAACCGCCAGAAGAAGATACACCAGACGGAAGAACCGG
ATCTGCTATCTGCAAGAGATCTTCAGCAACGAGATGGCCAAGGTGGACGACAGCTTCTTCCACAGACTGG
AAGAGTCCTTCCTGGTGGAAGAGGATAAGAAGCACGAGCGGCACCCCATCTTCGGCAACATCGTGGACGA
GGTGGCCTACCACGAGAAGTACCCCACCATCTACCACCTGAGAAAGAAACTGGTGGACAGCACCGACAAG
GCCGACCTGCGGCTGATCTATCTGGCCCTGGCCCACATGATCAAGTTCCGGGGCCACTTCCTGATCGAGG
GCGACCTGAACCCCGACAACAGCGACGTGGACAAGCTGTTCATCCAGCTGGTGCAGACCTACAACCAGCT
GTTCGAGGAAAACCCCATCAACGCCAGCGGCGTGGACGCCAAGGCCATCCTGTCTGCCAGACTGAGCAAG
AGCAGACGGCTGGAAAATCTGATCGCCCAGCTGCCCGGCGAGAAGAAGAATGGCCTGTTCGGAAACCTGA
TTGCCCTGAGCCTGGGCCTGACCCCCAACTTCAAGAGCAACTTCGACCTGGCCGAGGATGCCAAACTGCA
GCTGAGCAAGGACACCTACGACGACGACCTGGACAACCTGCTGGCCCAGATCGGCGACCAGTACGCCGAC
CTGTTTCTGGCCGCCAAGAACCTGTCCGACGCCATCCTGCTGAGCGACATCCTGAGAGTGAACACCGAGA
TCACCAAGGCCCCCCTGAGCGCCTCTATGATCAAGAGATACGACGAGCACCACCAGGACCTGACCCTGCT
GAAAGCTCTCGTGCGGCAGCAGCTGCCTGAGAAGTACAAAGAGATTTTCTTCGACCAGAGCAAGAACGGC
TACGCCGGCTACATTGACGGCGGAGCCAGCCAGGAAGAGTTCTACAAGTTCATCAAGCCCATCCTGGAAA
AGATGGACGGCACCGAGGAACTGCTCGTGAAGCTGAACAGAGAGGACCTGCTGCGGAAGCAGCGGACCTT
CGACAACGGCAGCATCCCCCACCAGATCCACCTGGGAGAGCTGCACGCCATTCTGCGGCGGCAGGAAGAT
TTTTACCCATTCCTGAAGGACAACCGGGAAAAGATCGAGAAGATCCTGACCTTCCGCATCCCCTACTACG
TGGGCCCTCTGGCCAGGGGAAACAGCAGATTCGCCTGGATGACCAGAAAGAGCGAGGAAACCATCACCCC
CTGGAACTTCGAGGAAGTGGTGGACAAGGGCGCTTCCGCCCAGAGCTTCATCGAGCGGATGACCAACTTC
GATAAGAACCTGCCCAACGAGAAGGTGCTGCCCAAGCACAGCCTGCTGTACGAGTACTTCACCGTGTATA
ACGAGCTGACCAAAGTGAAATACGTGACCGAGGGAATGAGAAAGCCCGCCTTCCTGAGCGGCGAGCAGAA
AAAGGCCATCGTGGACCTGCTGTTCAAGACCAACCGGAAAGTGACCGTGAAGCAGCTGAAAGAGGACTAC
TTCAAGAAAATCGAGTGCTTCGACTCCGTGGAAATCTCCGGCGTGGAAGATCGGTTCAACGCCTCCCTGG
GCACATACCACGATCTGCTGAAAATTATCAAGGACAAGGACTTCCTGGACAATGAGGAAAACGAGGACAT
TCTGGAAGATATCGTGCTGACCCTGACACTGTTTGAGGACAGAGAGATGATCGAGGAACGGCTGAAAACC
TATGCCCACCTGTTCGACGACAAAGTGATGAAGCAGCTGAAGCGGCGGAGATACACCGGCTGGGGCAGGC
TGAGCCGGAAGCTGATCAACGGCATCCGGGACAAGCAGTCCGGCAAGACAATCCTGGATTTCCTGAAGTC
CGACGGCTTCGCCAACAGAAACTTCATGCAGCTGATCCACGACGACAGCCTGACCTTTAAAGAGGACATC
CAGAAAGCCCAGGTGTCCGGCCAGGGCGATAGCCTGCACGAGCACATTGCCAATCTGGCCGGCAGCCCCG
CCATTAAGAAGGGCATCCTGCAGACAGTGAAGGTGGTGGACGAGCTCGTGAAAGTGATGGGCCGGCACAA
GCCCGAGAACATCGTGATCGAAATGGCCAGAGAGAACCAGACCACCCAGAAGGGACAGAAGAACAGCCGC
GAGAGAATGAAGCGGATCGAAGAGGGCATCAAAGAGCTGGGCAGCCAGATCCTGAAAGAACACCCCGTGG
AAAACACCCAGCTGCAGAACGAGAAGCTGTACCTGTACTACCTGCAGAATGGGCGGGATATGTACGTGGA
CCAGGAACTGGACATCAACCGGCTGTCCGACTACGATGTGGACCATATCGTGCCTCAGAGCTTTCTGAAG
GACGACTCCATCGACAACAAGGTGCTGACCAGAAGCGACAAGAACCGGGGCAAGAGCGACAACGTGCCCT
CCGAAGAGGTCGTGAAGAAGATGAAGAACTACTGGCGGCAGCTGCTGAACGCCAAGCTGATTACCCAGAG
AAAGTTCGACAATCTGACCAAGGCCGAGAGAGGCGGCCTGAGCGAACTGGATAAGGCCGGCTTCATCAAG
AGACAGCTGGTGGAAACCCGGCAGATCACAAAGCACGTGGCACAGATCCTGGACTCCCGGATGAACACTA
AGTACGACGAGAATGACAAGCTGATCCGGGAAGTGAAAGTGATCACCCTGAAGTCCAAGCTGGTGTCCGA
TTTCCGGAAGGATTTCCAGTTTTACAAAGTGCGCGAGATCAACAACTACCACCACGCCCACGACGCCTAC
CTGAACGCCGTCGTGGGAACCGCCCTGATCAAAAAGTACCCTAAGCTGGAAAGCGAGTTCGTGTACGGCG
ACTACAAGGTGTACGACGTGCGGAAGATGATCGCCAAGAGCGAGCAGGAAATCGGCAAGGCTACCGCCAA
GTACTTCTTCTACAGCAACATCATGAACTTTTTCAAGACCGAGATTACCCTGGCCAACGGCGAGATCCGG
AAGCGGCCTCTGATCGAGACAAACGGCGAAACCGGGGAGATCGTGTGGGATAAGGGCCGGGATTTTGCCA
CCGTGCGGAAAGTGCTGAGCATGCCCCAAGTGAATATCGTGAAAAAGACCGAGGTGCAGACAGGCGGCTT
CAGCAAAGAGTCTATCCTGCCCAAGAGGAACAGCGATAAGCTGATCGCCAGAAAGAAGGACTGGGACCCT
AAGAAGTACGGCGGCTTCGACAGCCCCACCGTGGCCTATTCTGTGCTGGTGGTGGCCAAAGTGGAAAAGG
GCAAGTCCAAGAAACTGAAGAGTGTGAAAGAGCTGCTGGGGATCACCATCATGGAAAGAAGCAGCTTCGA
GAAGAATCCCATCGACTTTCTGGAAGCCAAGGGCTACAAAGAAGTGAAAAAGGACCTGATCATCAAGCTG
CCTAAGTACTCCCTGTTCGAGCTGGAAAACGGCCGGAAGAGAATGCTGGCCTCTGCCGGCGAACTGCAGA
AGGGAAACGAACTGGCCCTGCCCTCCAAATATGTGAACTTCCTGTACCTGGCCAGCCACTATGAGAAGCT
GAAGGGCTCCCCCGAGGATAATGAGCAGAAACAGCTGTTTGTGGAACAGCACAAGCACTACCTGGACGAG
ATCATCGAGCAGATCAGCGAGTTCTCCAAGAGAGTGATCCTGGCCGACGCTAATCTGGACAAAGTGCTGT
CCGCCTACAACAAGCACCGGGATAAGCCCATCAGAGAGCAGGCCGAGAATATCATCCACCTGTTTACCCT
GACCAATCTGGGAGCCCCTGCCGCCTTCAAGTACTTTGACACCACCATCGACCGGAAGAGGTACACCAGC
ACCAAAGAGGTGCTGGACGCCACCCTGATCCACCAGAGCATCACCGGCCTGTACGAGACACGGATCGACC
TGTCTCAGCTGGGAGGCGACAAAAGGCCGGCGGCCACGAAAAAGGCCGGCCAGGCAAAAAAGAAAAAGTA
AGAATTCCTAGAGCTCGCTGATCAGCCTCGACTGTGCCTTCTAGTTGCCAGCCATCTGTTGTTTGCCCCT
CCCCCGTGCCTTCCTTGACCCTGGAAGGTGCCACTCCCACTGTCCTTTCCTAATAAAATGAGGAAATTGC
ATCGCATTGTCTGAGTAGGTGTCATTCTATTCTGGGGGGTGGGGTGGGGCAGGACAGCAAGGGGGAGGAT
TGGGAAGAGAATAGCAGGCATGCTGGGGAGCGGCCGCAGGAACCCCTAGTGATGGAGTTGGCCACTCCCT
CTCTGCGCGCTCGCTCGCTCACTGAGGCCGGGCGACCAAAGGTCGCCCGACGCCCGGGCTTTGCCCGGGC
GGCCTCAGTGAGCGAGCGAGCGCGCAGCTGCCTGCAGGGGCGCCTGATGCGGTATTTTCTCCTTACGCAT
CTGTGCGGTATTTCACACCGCATA
[142 nt withheld, positions 5695-5836]
C
[141 nt withheld, positions 5838-5978]
CCTTTGACGTTGGAGTCCACGTTCTTT
[37 nt withheld, positions 6006-6042]
ACCCTATCTCGGGCTATTCTTTTGATTTATAAGGGATTTTGCCGATTTCGGCCTATTGGTTAAAAAATGA
GCTGATTTAACAAAAATTTAACGCGAATTTTAACAAAATATTAACGTTTACAATTTTATGGTGCACTCTC
AGTACAATCTGCTCTGATGCCGCATAGTTAAGCCAGCCCCGACACCCGCCAACACCCGCTGACGCGCCCT
GACGGGCTTGTCTGCTCCCGGCATCCGCTTACAGACAAGCTGTGACCGTCTCCGGGAGCTGCATGTGTCA
GAGGTTTTCACCGTCATCACCGAAACGCGCGAGACGAAAGGGCCTCGTGATACGCCTATTTTTATAGGTT
AATGTCATGATAATAATGGTTTCTTAGACGTCAGGTGGCACTTTTCGGGGAAATGTGCGCGGAACCCCTA
TTTGTTTATTTTTCTAAATACATTCAAATATGTATCCGCTCATGAGACAATAACCCTGATAAATGCTTCA
ATAATATTGAAAAAGGAAGAGTATGAGTATTCAACATTTCCGTGTCGCCCTTATTCCCTTTTTTGCGGCA
TTTTGCCTTCCTGTTTTTGCTCACCCAGAAACGCTGGTGAAAGTAAAAGATGCTGAAGATCAGTTGGGTG
CACGAGTGGGTTACATCGAACTGGATCTCAACAGCGGTAAGATCCTTGAGAGTTTTCGCCCCGAAGAACG
TTTTCCAATGATGAGCACTTTTAAAGTTCTGCTATGTGGCGCGGTATTATCCCGTATTGACGCCGGGCAA
GAGCAACTCGGTCGCCGCATACACTATTCTCAGAATGACTTGGTTGAGTACTCACCAGTCACAGAAAAGC
ATCTTACGGATGGCATGACAGTAAGAGAATTATGCAGTGCTGCCATAACCATGAGTGATAACACTGCGGC
CAACTTACTTCTGACAACGATCGGAGGACCGAAGGAGCTAACCGCTTTTTTGCACAACATGGGGGATCAT
GTAACTCGCCTTGATCGTTGGGAACCGGAGCTGAATGAAGCCATACCAAACGACGAGCGTGACACCACGA
TGCCTGTAGCAATGGCAACAACGTTGCGCAAACTATTAACTGGCGAACTACTTACTCTAGCTTCCCGGCA
ACAATTAATAGACTGGATGGAGGCGGATAAAGTTGCAGGACCACTTCTGCGCTCGGCCCTTCCGGCTGGC
TGGTTTATTGCTGATAAATCTGGAGCCGGTGAGCGTGGAAGCCGCGGTATCATTGCAGCACTGGGGCCAG
ATGGTAAGCCCTCCCGTATCGTAGTTATCTACACGACGGGGAGTCAGGCAACTATGGATGAACGAAATAG
ACAGATCGCTGAGATAGGTGCCTCACTGATTAAGCATTGGTAACTGTCAGACCAAGTTTACTCATATATA
CTTTAGATTGATTTAAAACTTCATTTTTAATTTAAAAGGATCTAGGTGAAGATCCTTTTTGATAATCTCA
TGACCAAAATCCCTTAACGTGAGTTTTCGTTCCACTGAGCGTCAGACCCCGTAGAAAAGATCAAAGGATC
TTCTTGAGATCCTTTTTTTCTGCGCGTAATCTGCTGCTTGCAAACAAAAAAACCACCGCTACCAGCGGTG
GTTTGTTTGCCGGATCAAGAGCTACCAACTCTTTTTCCGAAGGTAACTGGCTTCAGCAGAGCGCAGATAC
CAAATACTGTCCTTCTAGTGTAGCCGTAGTTAGGCCACCACTTCAAGAACTCTGTAGCACCGCCTACATA
CCTCGCTCTGCTAATCCTGTTACCAGTGGCTGCTGCCAGTGGCGATAAGTCGTGTCTTACCGGGTTGGAC
TCAAGACGATAGTTACCGGATAAGGCGCAGCGGTCGGGCTGAACGGGGGGTTCGTGCACACAGCCCAGCT
TGGAGCGAACGACCTACACCGAACTGAGATACCTACAGCGTGAGCTATGAGAAAGCGCCACGCTTCCCGA
AGGGAGAAAGGCGGACAGGTATCCGGTAAGCGGCAGGGTCGGAACAGGAGAGCGCACGAGGGAGCTTCCA
GGGGGAAACGCCTGGTATCTTTATAGTCCTGTCGGGTTTCGCCACCTCTGACTTGAGCGTCGATTTTTGT
GATGCTCGTCAGGGGGGCGGAGCCTATGGAAAAACGCCAGCAACGCGGCCTTTTTACGGTTCCTGGCCTT
TTGCTGGCCTTTTGCTCACATGTGAGGGCCTATTTCCCATGATTCCTTCATATTTGCATATACGATACAA
GGCTGTTAGAGAGATAATTGGAATTAATTTGACTGTAAACACAAAGATATTAGTACAAAATACGTGACGT
AGAAAGTAATAATTTCTTGGGTAGTTTGCAGTTTTAAAATTATGTTTTAAAATGGACTATCATATGCTTA
CCGTAACTTGAAAGTATTTCGATTTCTTGGCTTTATATATCTTGTGGAAAGGACGAAACACCATGGACAT
CTGGAGAACGAGGTTT
