Features (pLannotate 1.2.2; 19 found; start..end, strand, type, name):
     79..122     +  misc_RNA       gRNA scaffold (fragment): guide RNA scaffold for the Streptococcus pyogenes CRISPR/Cas9 system
    169..454     +  enhancer       CMV enhancer: human cytomegalovirus immediate early enhancer; contains an 18-bp deletion relative to the standard CMV enhancer
    456..575     +  promoter       chicken β-actin promoter (fragment): No description available
    567..693     +  promoter       chicken β-actin promoter (fragment): No description available
    694..921     +  intron         hybrid intron: hybrid between chicken β-actin (CBA) and minute virus of mice (MMV) introns (Gray et al., 2011)
   1059..2660    +  CDS            Cas9(N): N-terminal portion of Streptococcus pyogenes Cas9 (Zetsche et al., 2015)
   2661..5159    +  CDS            Cas9(C): C-terminal portion of Streptococcus pyogenes Cas9 (Zetsche et al., 2015)
   5160..5207    +  CDS            nucleoplasmin NLS: bipartite nuclear localization signal from nucleoplasmin
   5241..5352    +  polyA_signal   bGH poly(A) signal: bovine growth hormone polyadenylation signal
   5457..5597    +  repeat_region  AAV2 ITR: inverted terminal repeat of adeno-associated virus serotype 2 inverted
   5602..5653    -  misc_feature   bom (fragment): basis of mobility region from pBR322
   5672..6127    +  rep_origin     f1 ori (sequence partly withheld): f1 bacteriophage origin of replication; arrow indicates direction of (+) strand synthesis
   6128..6177    -  misc_feature   bom (fragment): basis of mobility region from pBR322
   6279..6314    -  CDS            rop (fragment): Rop protein, which maintains plasmids at low copy number; rop
   6409..6513    +  promoter       AmpR promoter: bla
   6514..7374    +  CDS            AmpR: β-lactamase; bla; confers resistance to ampicillin, carbenicillin, and related antibiotics
   7545..8133    +  rep_origin     ori: high-copy-number ColE1/pMB1/pBR322/pUC origin of replication
   8195..8435    +  promoter       U6 promoter: RNA polymerase III promoter for human U6 snRNA
   8465..72      +  misc_RNA       gRNA scaffold (across the origin): guide RNA scaffold for the Streptococcus pyogenes CRISPR/Cas9 system
>Addgene plasmid #112475 | pZNF778.1.0-gDNA | addgene full sequence | sequence record 230508 | Addgene NGS Result
TAGAGCTAGAAATAGCAAGTTAAAATAAGGCTAGTCCGTTATCAACTTGAAAAAGTGGCACCGAGTCGGT
GCTTTTTTGTTTTAGAGCTAGAAATAGCAAGTTAAAATAAGGCTAGTCCGTTTTTAGCGCGTGCGCCAAT
TCTGCAGACAAATGGCTCTAGAGGTACCCGTTACATAACTTACGGTAAATGGCCCGCCTGGCTGACCGCC
CAACGACCCCCGCCCATTGACGTCAATAGTAACGCCAATAGGGACTTTCCATTGACGTCAATGGGTGGAG
TATTTACGGTAAACTGCCCACTTGGCAGTACATCAAGTGTATCATATGCCAAGTACGCCCCCTATTGACG
TCAATGACGGTAAATGGCCCGCCTGGCATTGTGCCCAGTACATGACCTTATGGGACTTTCCTACTTGGCA
GTACATCTACGTATTAGTCATCGCTATTACCATGGTCGAGGTGAGCCCCACGTTCTGCTTCACTCTCCCC
ATCTCCCCCCCCTCCCCACCCCCAATTTTGTATTTATTTATTTTTTAATTATTTTGTGCAGCGATGGGGG
CGGGGGGGGGGGGGGCGGGGCGAGGCGGAGAGGTGCGGCGGCAGCCAATCAGAGCGGCGCGCTCCGAAAG
TTTCCTTTTATGGCGAGGCGGCGGCGGCGGCGGCCCTATAAAAAGCGAAGCGCGCGGCGGGCGGGAGTCG
CTGCGCGCTGCCTTCGCCCCGTGCCCCGCTCCGCCGCCGCCTCGCGCCGCCCGCCCCGGCTCTGACTGAC
CGCGTTACTCCCACAGGTGAGCGGGCGGGACGGCCCTTCTCCTCCGGGCTGTAATTAGCTGAGCAAGAGG
TAAGGGTTTAAGGGATGGTTGGTTGGTGGGGTATTAATGTTTAATTACCTGGAGCACCTGCCTGAAATCA
CTTTTTTTCAGGTTGGACCGGTGCCACCATGGACTATAAGGACCACGACGGAGACTACAAGGATCATGAT
ATTGATTACAAAGACGATGACGATAAGATGGCCCCAAAGAAGAAGCGGAAGGTCGGTATCCACGGAGTCC
CAGCAGCCGACAAGAAGTACAGCATCGGCCTGGACATCGGCACCAACTCTGTGGGCTGGGCCGTGATCAC
CGACGAGTACAAGGTGCCCAGCAAGAAATTCAAGGTGCTGGGCAACACCGACCGGCACAGCATCAAGAAG
AACCTGATCGGAGCCCTGCTGTTCGACAGCGGCGAAACAGCCGAGGCCACCCGGCTGAAGAGAACCGCCA
GAAGAAGATACACCAGACGGAAGAACCGGATCTGCTATCTGCAAGAGATCTTCAGCAACGAGATGGCCAA
GGTGGACGACAGCTTCTTCCACAGACTGGAAGAGTCCTTCCTGGTGGAAGAGGATAAGAAGCACGAGCGG
CACCCCATCTTCGGCAACATCGTGGACGAGGTGGCCTACCACGAGAAGTACCCCACCATCTACCACCTGA
GAAAGAAACTGGTGGACAGCACCGACAAGGCCGACCTGCGGCTGATCTATCTGGCCCTGGCCCACATGAT
CAAGTTCCGGGGCCACTTCCTGATCGAGGGCGACCTGAACCCCGACAACAGCGACGTGGACAAGCTGTTC
ATCCAGCTGGTGCAGACCTACAACCAGCTGTTCGAGGAAAACCCCATCAACGCCAGCGGCGTGGACGCCA
AGGCCATCCTGTCTGCCAGACTGAGCAAGAGCAGACGGCTGGAAAATCTGATCGCCCAGCTGCCCGGCGA
GAAGAAGAATGGCCTGTTCGGAAACCTGATTGCCCTGAGCCTGGGCCTGACCCCCAACTTCAAGAGCAAC
TTCGACCTGGCCGAGGATGCCAAACTGCAGCTGAGCAAGGACACCTACGACGACGACCTGGACAACCTGC
TGGCCCAGATCGGCGACCAGTACGCCGACCTGTTTCTGGCCGCCAAGAACCTGTCCGACGCCATCCTGCT
GAGCGACATCCTGAGAGTGAACACCGAGATCACCAAGGCCCCCCTGAGCGCCTCTATGATCAAGAGATAC
GACGAGCACCACCAGGACCTGACCCTGCTGAAAGCTCTCGTGCGGCAGCAGCTGCCTGAGAAGTACAAAG
AGATTTTCTTCGACCAGAGCAAGAACGGCTACGCCGGCTACATTGACGGCGGAGCCAGCCAGGAAGAGTT
CTACAAGTTCATCAAGCCCATCCTGGAAAAGATGGACGGCACCGAGGAACTGCTCGTGAAGCTGAACAGA
GAGGACCTGCTGCGGAAGCAGCGGACCTTCGACAACGGCAGCATCCCCCACCAGATCCACCTGGGAGAGC
TGCACGCCATTCTGCGGCGGCAGGAAGATTTTTACCCATTCCTGAAGGACAACCGGGAAAAGATCGAGAA
GATCCTGACCTTCCGCATCCCCTACTACGTGGGCCCTCTGGCCAGGGGAAACAGCAGATTCGCCTGGATG
ACCAGAAAGAGCGAGGAAACCATCACCCCCTGGAACTTCGAGGAAGTGGTGGACAAGGGCGCTTCCGCCC
AGAGCTTCATCGAGCGGATGACCAACTTCGATAAGAACCTGCCCAACGAGAAGGTGCTGCCCAAGCACAG
CCTGCTGTACGAGTACTTCACCGTGTATAACGAGCTGACCAAAGTGAAATACGTGACCGAGGGAATGAGA
AAGCCCGCCTTCCTGAGCGGCGAGCAGAAAAAGGCCATCGTGGACCTGCTGTTCAAGACCAACCGGAAAG
TGACCGTGAAGCAGCTGAAAGAGGACTACTTCAAGAAAATCGAGTGCTTCGACTCCGTGGAAATCTCCGG
CGTGGAAGATCGGTTCAACGCCTCCCTGGGCACATACCACGATCTGCTGAAAATTATCAAGGACAAGGAC
TTCCTGGACAATGAGGAAAACGAGGACATTCTGGAAGATATCGTGCTGACCCTGACACTGTTTGAGGACA
GAGAGATGATCGAGGAACGGCTGAAAACCTATGCCCACCTGTTCGACGACAAAGTGATGAAGCAGCTGAA
GCGGCGGAGATACACCGGCTGGGGCAGGCTGAGCCGGAAGCTGATCAACGGCATCCGGGACAAGCAGTCC
GGCAAGACAATCCTGGATTTCCTGAAGTCCGACGGCTTCGCCAACAGAAACTTCATGCAGCTGATCCACG
ACGACAGCCTGACCTTTAAAGAGGACATCCAGAAAGCCCAGGTGTCCGGCCAGGGCGATAGCCTGCACGA
GCACATTGCCAATCTGGCCGGCAGCCCCGCCATTAAGAAGGGCATCCTGCAGACAGTGAAGGTGGTGGAC
GAGCTCGTGAAAGTGATGGGCCGGCACAAGCCCGAGAACATCGTGATCGAAATGGCCAGAGAGAACCAGA
CCACCCAGAAGGGACAGAAGAACAGCCGCGAGAGAATGAAGCGGATCGAAGAGGGCATCAAAGAGCTGGG
CAGCCAGATCCTGAAAGAACACCCCGTGGAAAACACCCAGCTGCAGAACGAGAAGCTGTACCTGTACTAC
CTGCAGAATGGGCGGGATATGTACGTGGACCAGGAACTGGACATCAACCGGCTGTCCGACTACGATGTGG
ACCATATCGTGCCTCAGAGCTTTCTGAAGGACGACTCCATCGACAACAAGGTGCTGACCAGAAGCGACAA
GAACCGGGGCAAGAGCGACAACGTGCCCTCCGAAGAGGTCGTGAAGAAGATGAAGAACTACTGGCGGCAG
CTGCTGAACGCCAAGCTGATTACCCAGAGAAAGTTCGACAATCTGACCAAGGCCGAGAGAGGCGGCCTGA
GCGAACTGGATAAGGCCGGCTTCATCAAGAGACAGCTGGTGGAAACCCGGCAGATCACAAAGCACGTGGC
ACAGATCCTGGACTCCCGGATGAACACTAAGTACGACGAGAATGACAAGCTGATCCGGGAAGTGAAAGTG
ATCACCCTGAAGTCCAAGCTGGTGTCCGATTTCCGGAAGGATTTCCAGTTTTACAAAGTGCGCGAGATCA
ACAACTACCACCACGCCCACGACGCCTACCTGAACGCCGTCGTGGGAACCGCCCTGATCAAAAAGTACCC
TAAGCTGGAAAGCGAGTTCGTGTACGGCGACTACAAGGTGTACGACGTGCGGAAGATGATCGCCAAGAGC
GAGCAGGAAATCGGCAAGGCTACCGCCAAGTACTTCTTCTACAGCAACATCATGAACTTTTTCAAGACCG
AGATTACCCTGGCCAACGGCGAGATCCGGAAGCGGCCTCTGATCGAGACAAACGGCGAAACCGGGGAGAT
CGTGTGGGATAAGGGCCGGGATTTTGCCACCGTGCGGAAAGTGCTGAGCATGCCCCAAGTGAATATCGTG
AAAAAGACCGAGGTGCAGACAGGCGGCTTCAGCAAAGAGTCTATCCTGCCCAAGAGGAACAGCGATAAGC
TGATCGCCAGAAAGAAGGACTGGGACCCTAAGAAGTACGGCGGCTTCGACAGCCCCACCGTGGCCTATTC
TGTGCTGGTGGTGGCCAAAGTGGAAAAGGGCAAGTCCAAGAAACTGAAGAGTGTGAAAGAGCTGCTGGGG
ATCACCATCATGGAAAGAAGCAGCTTCGAGAAGAATCCCATCGACTTTCTGGAAGCCAAGGGCTACAAAG
AAGTGAAAAAGGACCTGATCATCAAGCTGCCTAAGTACTCCCTGTTCGAGCTGGAAAACGGCCGGAAGAG
AATGCTGGCCTCTGCCGGCGAACTGCAGAAGGGAAACGAACTGGCCCTGCCCTCCAAATATGTGAACTTC
CTGTACCTGGCCAGCCACTATGAGAAGCTGAAGGGCTCCCCCGAGGATAATGAGCAGAAACAGCTGTTTG
TGGAACAGCACAAGCACTACCTGGACGAGATCATCGAGCAGATCAGCGAGTTCTCCAAGAGAGTGATCCT
GGCCGACGCTAATCTGGACAAAGTGCTGTCCGCCTACAACAAGCACCGGGATAAGCCCATCAGAGAGCAG
GCCGAGAATATCATCCACCTGTTTACCCTGACCAATCTGGGAGCCCCTGCCGCCTTCAAGTACTTTGACA
CCACCATCGACCGGAAGAGGTACACCAGCACCAAAGAGGTGCTGGACGCCACCCTGATCCACCAGAGCAT
CACCGGCCTGTACGAGACACGGATCGACCTGTCTCAGCTGGGAGGCGACAAAAGGCCGGCGGCCACGAAA
AAGGCCGGCCAGGCAAAAAAGAAAAAGTAAGAATTCCTAGAGCTCGCTGATCAGCCTCGACTGTGCCTTC
TAGTTGCCAGCCATCTGTTGTTTGCCCCTCCCCCGTGCCTTCCTTGACCCTGGAAGGTGCCACTCCCACT
GTCCTTTCCTAATAAAATGAGGAAATTGCATCGCATTGTCTGAGTAGGTGTCATTCTATTCTGGGGGGTG
GGGTGGGGCAGGACAGCAAGGGGGAGGATTGGGAAGAGAATAGCAGGCATGCTGGGGAGCGGCCGCAGGA
ACCCCTAGTGATGGAGTTGGCCACTCCCTCTCTGCGCGCTCGCTCGCTCACTGAGGCCGGGCGACCAAAG
GTCGCCCGACGCCCGGGCTTTGCCCGGGCGGCCTCAGTGAGCGAGCGAGCGCGCAGCTGCCTGCAGGGGC
GCCTGATGCGGTATTTTCTCCTTACGCATCTGTGCGGTATTTCACACCGCATA
[95 nt withheld, positions 5654-5748]
T
[46 nt withheld, positions 5750-5795]
C
[141 nt withheld, positions 5797-5937]
CCTTTGACGTTGGAGTCCACGTTCTTT
[37 nt withheld, positions 5965-6001]
ACTCTATCTCGGGCTATTCTTTTGATTTATAAGGGATTTTGCCGATTTCGGTCTATTGGTTAAAAAATGA
GCTGATTTAACAAAAATTTAACGCGAATTTTAACAAAATATTAACGTTTACAATTTTATGGTGCACTCTC
AGTACAATCTGCTCTGATGCCGCATAGTTAAGCCAGCCCCGACACCCGCCAACACCCGCTGACGCGCCCT
GACGGGCTTGTCTGCTCCCGGCATCCGCTTACAGACAAGCTGTGACCGTCTCCGGGAGCTGCATGTGTCA
GAGGTTTTCACCGTCATCACCGAAACGCGCGAGACGAAAGGGCCTCGTGATACGCCTATTTTTATAGGTT
AATGTCATGATAATAATGGTTTCTTAGACGTCAGGTGGCACTTTTCGGGGAAATGTGCGCGGAACCCCTA
TTTGTTTATTTTTCTAAATACATTCAAATATGTATCCGCTCATGAGACAATAACCCTGATAAATGCTTCA
ATAATATTGAAAAAGGAAGAGTATGAGTATTCAACATTTCCGTGTCGCCCTTATTCCCTTTTTTGCGGCA
TTTTGCCTTCCTGTTTTTGCTCACCCAGAAACGCTGGTGAAAGTAAAAGATGCTGAAGATCAGTTGGGTG
CACGAGTGGGTTACATCGAACTGGATCTCAACAGCGGTAAGATCCTTGAGAGTTTTCGCCCCGAAGAACG
TTTTCCAATGATGAGCACTTTTAAAGTTCTGCTATGTGGCGCGGTATTATCCCGTATTGACGCCGGGCAA
GAGCAACTCGGTCGCCGCATACACTATTCTCAGAATGACTTGGTTGAGTACTCACCAGTCACAGAAAAGC
ATCTTACGGATGGCATGACAGTAAGAGAATTATGCAGTGCTGCCATAACCATGAGTGATAACACTGCGGC
CAACTTACTTCTGACAACGATCGGAGGACCGAAGGAGCTAACCGCTTTTTTGCACAACATGGGGGATCAT
GTAACTCGCCTTGATCGTTGGGAACCGGAGCTGAATGAAGCCATACCAAACGACGAGCGTGACACCACGA
TGCCTGTAGCAATGGCAACAACGTTGCGCAAACTATTAACTGGCGAACTACTTACTCTAGCTTCCCGGCA
ACAATTAATAGACTGGATGGAGGCGGATAAAGTTGCAGGACCACTTCTGCGCTCGGCCCTTCCGGCTGGC
TGGTTTATTGCTGATAAATCTGGAGCCGGTGAGCGTGGAAGCCGCGGTATCATTGCAGCACTGGGGCCAG
ATGGTAAGCCCTCCCGTATCGTAGTTATCTACACGACGGGGAGTCAGGCAACTATGGATGAACGAAATAG
ACAGATCGCTGAGATAGGTGCCTCACTGATTAAGCATTGGTAACTGTCAGACCAAGTTTACTCATATATA
CTTTAGATTGATTTAAAACTTCATTTTTAATTTAAAAGGATCTAGGTGAAGATCCTTTTTGATAATCTCA
TGACCAAAATCCCTTAACGTGAGTTTTCGTTCCACTGAGCGTCAGACCCCGTAGAAAAGATCAAAGGATC
TTCTTGAGATCCTTTTTTTCTGCGCGTAATCTGCTGCTTGCAAACAAAAAAACCACCGCTACCAGCGGTG
GTTTGTTTGCCGGATCAAGAGCTACCAACTCTTTTTCCGAAGGTAACTGGCTTCAGCAGAGCGCAGATAC
CAAATACTGTTCTTCTAGTGTAGCCGTAGTTAGGCCACCACTTCAAGAACTCTGTAGCACCGCCTACATA
CCTCGCTCTGCTAATCCTGTTACCAGTGGCTGCTGCCAGTGGCGATAAGTCGTGTCTTACCGGGTTGGAC
TCAAGACGATAGTTACCGGATAAGGCGCAGCGGTCGGGCTGAACGGGGGGTTCGTGCACACAGCCCAGCT
TGGAGCGAACGACCTACACCGAACTGAGATACCTACAGCGTGAGCTATGAGAAAGCGCCACGCTTCCCGA
AGGGAGAAAGGCGGACAGGTATCCGGTAAGCGGCAGGGTCGGAACAGGAGAGCGCACGAGGGAGCTTCCA
GGGGGAAACGCCTGGTATCTTTATAGTCCTGTCGGGTTTCGCCACCTCTGACTTGAGCGTCGATTTTTGT
GATGCTCGTCAGGGGGGCGGAGCCTATGGAAAAACGCCAGCAACGCGGCCTTTTTACGGTTCCTGGCCTT
TTGCTGGCCTTTTGCTCACATGTGAGGGCCTATTTCCCATGATTCCTTCATATTTGCATATACGATACAA
GGCTGTTAGAGAGATAATTGGAATTAATTTGACTGTAAACACAAAGATATTAGTACAAAATACGTGACGT
AGAAAGTAATAATTTCTTGGGTAGTTTGCAGTTTTAAAATTATGTTTTAAAATGGACTATCATATGCTTA
CCGTAACTTGAAAGTATTTCGATTTCTTGGCTTTATATATCTTGTGGAAAGGACGAAACACCGATGGACA
TCTGGAGAACGAGGTTT
